Addgene plasmid #87306: AAV pEF1a-DIO-FLPo-WPRE-hGHpA
Purpose: An AAV vector expresses FLPo in a Cre recombinase-dependent manner.
Depositing lab: Li Zhang. Depositing organization: University of Southern California. Publication: AAV-Mediated Anterograde Transsynaptic Tagging: Mapping Corticocollicular Input-Defined Neural Pathways for Defense Behaviors. Zingg B, Chou XL, Zhang ZG, Mesik L, Liang F, Tao HW, Zhang LI. Neuron. 2017 Jan 4;93(1):33-47. doi: 10.1016/j.neuron.2016.11.045. Epub 2016 Dec 15. PubMed 27989459.
Backbone
  Vector backbone: pAAV
  Backbone manufacturer: Stratagene
  Backbone size w/o insert (bp): 5601
  Total vector size (bp): 6892
  Modifications to backbone: Modified from Addgene plasmid #20297 and #51669.
  Vector type: Mammalian Expression, AAV
Growth in bacteria
  Bacterial resistance: Ampicillin, 100 μg/mL
  Growth temperature: 37°C
  Growth strain: NEB Stable
  Copy number: High Copy
Gene/Insert
  Gene/Insert name: Cre-dependent mouse codon-optimized Flp recombinase. (alt name: DIO-FLPo)
  Species: M. musculus (mouse), S. cerevisiae (budding yeast), Synthetic
  Insert size (bp): 1299
  Promoter: EF1a
  Tag / fusion protein: N/A
  Cloning method: Restriction Enzyme; 5′ cloning site NheI (not destroyed); 3′ cloning site AscI (not destroyed)
  Sequencing primers: 5′ AGCTGACAGGTGGTGGCAAT; 3′ TCAAGCCTCAGACAGTGGTTC
Resource information
  A portion of this plasmid was derived from a plasmid made by: Modification of Addgene items 20297 (pAAV-EF1a-double floxed-hChR2(H134R)-mCherry-WPRE-HGHpA) and 51669 (AAV phSyn1(S)-FlpO-bGHpA).
Terms and licenses: Academic/Nonprofit Terms; Industry Terms: Not Available to Industry
How to cite: AAV pEF1a-DIO-FLPo-WPRE-hGHpA was a gift from Li Zhang (Addgene plasmid # 87306 ; http://n2t.net/addgene:87306 ; RRID:Addgene_87306) For viral preps, please replace (Addgene plasmid # 87306) in the above sentence with: (Addgene viral prep # 87306-AAV1), (Addgene viral prep # 87306-AAV2), (Addgene viral prep # 87306-AAV5), (Addgene viral prep # 87306-AAV8), (Addgene viral prep # 87306-AAV9), or (Addgene viral prep # 87306-AAVrg)
