[The description below was written by a language model from this plasmid's Addgene catalogue record and pLannotate feature annotations shown in this document.]
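Description:
AAV pEF1a-DIO-FLPo-WPRE-hGHpA is a 6,892 bp adeno-associated virus transfer plasmid built on the Stratagene pAAV backbone and derived from two earlier AAV constructs, one supplying the EF1a double-floxed cassette and the other the FLPo coding sequence. It is maintained in bacteria at high copy through a ColE1/pUC-type origin with ampicillin selection (AmpR under its own bla promoter), and it also carries an f1 phage origin. AAV2 inverted terminal repeats flank the expression cassette and allow it to be packaged into recombinant AAV. The right ITR is annotated in full, whereas the left one is detected only as short fragments, which may simply reflect the difficulty of reading these repeats. Several other small fragment hits (SV40 small t antigen, β-globin intron, bom, rop) appear to be incidental matches or spacer remnants rather than functional parts.

The payload is the 1,299 bp FLPo gene, a mouse codon-optimized, nuclear-targeted, thermostable version of the yeast Flp recombinase, with no added tag. It sits in reverse orientation downstream of the human EF-1α promoter, between paired lox2272 and loxP sites arranged in opposing directions (a DIO, or double-floxed inverted open reading frame). Without Cre the coding sequence is antisense to the promoter and is not expressed. Cre inverts the cassette through one pair of sites and then excises one site of the other pair, locking FLPo in the sense orientation. A WPRE enhances transcript expression, and the human growth hormone polyadenylation signal terminates the transcript.

The vector converts Cre activity into Flp expression. This supports intersectional or sequential genetic targeting of cells with Flp-dependent (FRT-based) reporters and effectors, as in the associated work on AAV-mediated anterograde transsynaptic tagging of input-defined neural pathways.
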