Features (pLannotate 1.2.2; 23 found; start..end, strand, type, name):
     24..51      +  repeat_region  AAV2 ITR (fragment): inverted terminal repeat of adeno-associated virus serotype 2 inverted
     80..107     +  repeat_region  AAV2 ITR (fragment): inverted terminal repeat of adeno-associated virus serotype 2 inverted
    170..236     +  CDS            small t antigen (fragment): SV40 (simian virus 40) small t antigen
    243..1421    +  promoter       EF-1α promoter: strong constitutive promoter for human elongation factor EF-1α
   1428..1445    +  misc_feature   MCS (fragment): pUC18/19 multiple cloning site
   1452..1485    +  protein_bind   lox2272: Cre-mediated recombination occurs in the 8-bp core sequence (GGATACTT). lox2272 sites are compatible with each other, but incompatible with loxP or loxN sites (Lee and Saito, 1988). Cre recombinase
   1486..1535    -  intron         β-globin intron (fragment): internally truncated intron from human β-globin
   1536..1569    +  protein_bind   loxP: Cre-mediated recombination occurs in the 8-bp core sequence (GCATACAT). Cre recombinase
   1581..2879    -  CDS            FLPo: nuclear-targeted site-specific recombinase FLPo is a mouse codon-optimized fusion between the SV40 nuclear localization signal and a thermostable version of the Saccharomyces cerevisiae site-specific recombinase FLP. Recombination occurs at FRT sequences.
   2889..2922    -  protein_bind   lox2272: Cre-mediated recombination occurs in the 8-bp core sequence (GGATACTT). lox2272 sites are compatible with each other, but incompatible with loxP or loxN sites (Lee and Saito, 1988). Cre recombinase
   2923..2972    -  intron         β-globin intron (fragment): internally truncated intron from human β-globin
   2973..3006    -  protein_bind   loxP: Cre-mediated recombination occurs in the 8-bp core sequence (GCATACAT). Cre recombinase
   3007..3031    +  misc_feature   MCS (fragment): pBluescript multiple cloning site
   3031..3619    +  misc_feature   WPRE: woodchuck hepatitis virus posttranscriptional regulatory element
   3651..4127    +  polyA_signal   hGH poly(A) signal: human growth hormone polyadenylation signal
   4167..4307    +  repeat_region  AAV2 ITR: inverted terminal repeat of adeno-associated virus serotype 2 inverted
   4312..4363    -  misc_feature   bom (fragment): basis of mobility region from pBR322
   4382..4837    +  rep_origin     f1 ori (sequence partly withheld): f1 bacteriophage origin of replication; arrow indicates direction of (+) strand synthesis
   4838..4887    -  misc_feature   bom (fragment): basis of mobility region from pBR322
   4989..5024    -  CDS            rop (fragment): Rop protein, which maintains plasmids at low copy number; rop
   5119..5223    +  promoter       AmpR promoter: bla
   5224..6084    +  CDS            AmpR: β-lactamase; bla; confers resistance to ampicillin, carbenicillin, and related antibiotics
   6255..6843    +  rep_origin     ori: high-copy-number ColE1/pMB1/pBR322/pUC origin of replication
>Addgene plasmid #87306 | AAV pEF1a-DIO-FLPo-WPRE-hGHpA | addgene full sequence | sequence record 173565 | Addgene NGS Result
TTGCTCACATGTCCTGCAGGCAGCTGCGCGCTCGCTCGCTCACTGAGGCCGCCCGGGCGTCGGGCGACCT
TTGGTCGCCCGGCCTCAGTGAGCGAGCGAGCGCGCAGAGAGGGAGTGGCCAACTCCATCACTAGGGGTTC
CTGCGGCCGCACGCGTAAGCTTTGCAAAGATGGATAAAGTTTTAAACAGAGAGGAATCTTTGCAGCTAAT
GGACCTTCTAGGTCTTGAAAGGAGTGGGAATTGGCTCCGGTGCCCGTCAGTGGGCAGAGCGCACATCGCC
CACAGTCCCCGAGAAGTTGGGGGGAGGGGTCGGCAATTGAACCGGTGCCTAGAGAAGGTGGCGCGGGGTA
AACTGGGAAAGTGATGTCGTGTACTGGCTCCGCCTTTTTCCCGAGGGTGGGGGAGAACCGTATATAAGTG
CAGTAGTCGCCGTGAACGTTCTTTTTCGCAACGGGTTTGCCGCCAGAACACAGGTAAGTGCCGTGTGTGG
TTCCCGCGGGCCTGGCCTCTTTACGGGTTATGGCCCTTGCGTGCCTTGAATTACTTCCACCTGGCTGCAG
TACGTGATTCTTGATCCCGAGCTTCGGGTTGGAAGTGGGTGGGAGAGTTCGAGGCCTTGCGCTTAAGGAG
CCCCTTCGCCTCGTGCTTGAGTTGAGGCCTGGCCTGGGCGCTGGGGCCGCCGCGTGCGAATCTGGTGGCA
CCTTCGCGCCTGTCTCGCTGCTTTCGATAAGTCTCTAGCCATTTAAAATTTTTGATGACCTGCTGCGACG
CTTTTTTTCTGGCAAGATAGTCTTGTAAATGCGGGCCAAGATCTGCACACTGGTATTTCGGTTTTTGGGG
CCGCGGGCGGCGACGGGGCCCGTGCGTCCCAGCGCACATGTTCGGCGAGGCGGGGCCTGCGAGCGCGGCC
ACCGAGAATCGGACGGGGGTAGTCTCAAGCTGGCCGGCCTGCTCTGGTGCCTGGCCTCGCGCCGCCGTGT
ATCGCCCCGCCCTGGGCGGCAAGGCTGGCCCGGTCGGCACCAGTTGCGTGAGCGGAAAGATGGCCGCTTC
CCGGCCCTGCTGCAGGGAGCTCAAAATGGAGGACGCGGCGCTCGGGAGAGCGGGCGGGTGAGTCACCCAC
ACAAAGGAAAAGGGCCTTTCCGTCCTCAGCCGTCGCTTCATGTGACTCCACGGAGTACCGGGCGCCGTCC
AGGCACCTCGATTAGTTCTCGAGCTTTTGGAGTACGTCGTCTTTAGGTTGGGGGGAGGGGTTTTATGCGA
TGGAGTTTCCCCACACTGAGTGGGTGGAGACTGAAGTTAGGCCAGCTTGGCACTTGATGTAATTCTCCTT
GGAATTTGCCCTTTTTGAGTTTGGATCTTGGTTCATTCTCAAGCCTCAGACAGTGGTTCAAAGTTTTTTT
CTTCCATTTCAGGTGTCGTGAGGTACCGGATCCTCTAGAGTCGACTCCGGAATAACTTCGTATAGGATAC
TTTATACGAAGTTATGCAGAATGGTAGCTGGATTGTAGCTGCTATTAGCAATATGAAACCTCTTAATAAC
TTCGTATAGCATACATTATACGAAGTTATGGCGCGCCTTATCAGATCCGCCTGTTGATGTAGCTGCTCAG
GTAGTCCAGCACCTCCTGGCTGATGATGCCGTTCCAGGCGGGGTATCTGATGCTGCCCTCGGCGCTGCCC
TTCAGCTGCTCGATGTGCTGCCACTCCTCGATGGGGTTGGTCTCGTCCTTCAGGGCGATCATCTCCTTGC
TGATGGGGTCGTAGGCGTAGTACCTGGACACCAGGGCGAAGTAGTGGTCGGGGATGGCGGTGATCTGGTG
GGTGTAGGTGGTCCTGGCCACGGCGGAGGCCCTCTTGTCGCTCCAGTTGCCCACCACGTTTGTCAGCTCG
GTCAGGCCCTTCATGCTCAGAAAGCTGGTCATCAGGTGCCTGCCGATGTGGCTCTTAGGGCCGTTCTTGA
TAGCGAAGATGGGGTAGGGGGCGTTCTTCTTCAGGGCCTTGTTGTAGCTGCGCACCAGGTTGTCCTTCAG
CAGCTGGTACTCCTGCTTGTTGCTGCTGCTGTTGCCGGTCCTGTTCACTCTCTTCAGCACGGGCTCGCTG
TTCCTCAGGAACTCGTCCAGGTACACCAGGGGGTCGATCCTGCCTCTGGCGCTGAAAAAGTAGATGTGCC
TGGACACGCTTGTCTTGGTCTCGGTCACCAGGCACTGAATGATCACGCCCAGGTACTTGTTCTGCACCAG
CTTGAAGCTCTTGGGGTCCACGTTCTTGATGTCGCTGAACCTGCCGCAGTTGATGAATGTGGCCAGGAAC
AGGAACTGGTACAGGGTCTTGGTCTTGGTGAACCTGCTGGTGTACTCGAAGCTGTTCAGGATCTTCTCGG
TGATCTCCCAGATGCTCTCGCCCTCGGACAGCAGGGCCTTCAGCATCTTCTTGCTGTGGCTGTTGCCCTT
GTCGGCCTCCTCGCTGCTCTCGAACTGCAGCTGCAGGCTGGACACGATGTCGGTGATGTCGCTCTGGTGC
TTCTGGCCGTTGTAAGGGATGATGGTGAACTCCCAGGCGGGGATCAGCTTCTTCAGGCTGGCCTCCAGGA
TGGTGGCCTTCTGGGTCTTGTACTTGAACTGCAGGCTCTTGTTCACGATGTCGAAGCTCAGGCTGTTGCT
GATGATGGTGTTGTAGCTCATGAAGGTGGCCCTCTTGATGGCGGTGCCGTTGTGGGTGATCATCCAGCAC
AGGTAGGTCAGCTCGGCGGCACAGCTGGCGATCTTCTCGCCGCTGGGCCTCTCGAATCTCTCCACGAACT
GCCGCACCAGCACCTTGGGGGGGGTCTTGCACAGGATGTCGAACTGGCTCATCACCTTCCTCTTCTTCTT
AGGAGCCATGGTGCTAGCATAACTTCGTATAAAGTATCCTATACGAAGTTATTTGCCTTAACCCAGAAAT
TATCACTGTTATTCTTTAGAATGGTGCAAAGAATAACTTCGTATAATGTATGCTATACGAAGTTATGAAT
TCGATATCAAGCTTATCGATAATCAACCTCTGGATTACAAAATTTGTGAAAGATTGACTGGTATTCTTAA
CTATGTTGCTCCTTTTACGCTATGTGGATACGCTGCTTTAATGCCTTTGTATCATGCTATTGCTTCCCGT
ATGGCTTTCATTTTCTCCTCCTTGTATAAATCCTGGTTGCTGTCTCTTTATGAGGAGTTGTGGCCCGTTG
TCAGGCAACGTGGCGTGGTGTGCACTGTGTTTGCTGACGCAACCCCCACTGGTTGGGGCATTGCCACCAC
CTGTCAGCTCCTTTCCGGGACTTTCGCTTTCCCCCTCCCTATTGCCACGGCGGAACTCATCGCCGCCTGC
CTTGCCCGCTGCTGGACAGGGGCTCGGCTGTTGGGCACTGACAATTCCGTGGTGTTGTCGGGGAAATCAT
CGTCCTTTCCTTGGCTGCTCGCCTATGTTGCCACCTGGATTCTGCGCGGGACGTCCTTCTGCTACGTCCC
TTCGGCCCTCAATCCAGCGGACCTTCCTTCCCGCGGCCTGCTGCCGGCTCTGCGGCCTCTTCCGCGTCTT
CGCCTTCGCCCTCAGACGAGTCGGATCTCCCTTTGGGCCGCCTCCCCGCATCGATACCGAGCGCTGCTCG
AGAGATCTACGGGTGGCATCCCTGTGACCCCTCCCCAGTGCCTCTCCTGGCCCTGGAAGTTGCCACTCCA
GTGCCCACCAGCCTTGTCCTAATAAAATTAAGTTGCATCATTTTGTCTGACTAGGTGTCCTTCTATAATA
TTATGGGGTGGAGGGGGGTGGTATGGAGCAAGGGGCAAGTTGGGAAGACAACCTGTAGGGCCTGCGGGGT
CTATTGGGAACCAAGCTGGAGTGCAGTGGCACAATCTTGGCTCACTGCAATCTCCGCCTCCTGGGTTCAA
GCGATTCTCCTGCCTCAGCCTCCCGAGTTGTTGGGATTCCAGGCATGCATGACCAGGCTCAGCTAATTTT
TGTTTTTTTGGTAGAGACGGGGTTTCACCATATTGGCCAGGCTGGTCTCCAACTCCTAATCTCAGGTGAT
CTACCCACCTTGGCCTCCCAAATTGCTGGGATTACAGGCGTGAACCACTGCTCCCTTCCCTGTCCTTCTG
ATTTTGTAGGTAACCACGTGCGGACCGAGCGGCCGCAGGAACCCCTAGTGATGGAGTTGGCCACTCCCTC
TCTGCGCGCTCGCTCGCTCACTGAGGCCGGGCGACCAAAGGTCGCCCGACGCCCGGGCTTTGCCCGGGCG
GCCTCAGTGAGCGAGCGAGCGCGCAGCTGCCTGCAGGGGCGCCTGATGCGGTATTTTCTCCTTACGCATC
TGTGCGGTATTTCACACCGCATA
[95 nt withheld, positions 4364-4458]
T
[46 nt withheld, positions 4460-4505]
C
[141 nt withheld, positions 4507-4647]
CCTTTGACGTTGGAGTCCACGTTCTTT
[37 nt withheld, positions 4675-4711]
ACTCTATCTCGGGCTATTCTTTTGATTTATAAGGGATTTTGCCGATTTCGGTCTATTGGTTAAAAAATGA
GCTGATTTAACAAAAATTTAACGCGAATTTTAACAAAATATTAACGTTTACAATTTTATGGTGCACTCTC
AGTACAATCTGCTCTGATGCCGCATAGTTAAGCCAGCCCCGACACCCGCCAACACCCGCTGACGCGCCCT
GACGGGCTTGTCTGCTCCCGGCATCCGCTTACAGACAAGCTGTGACCGTCTCCGGGAGCTGCATGTGTCA
GAGGTTTTCACCGTCATCACCGAAACGCGCGAGACGAAAGGGCCTCGTGATACGCCTATTTTTATAGGTT
AATGTCATGATAATAATGGTTTCTTAGACGTCAGGTGGCACTTTTCGGGGAAATGTGCGCGGAACCCCTA
TTTGTTTATTTTTCTAAATACATTCAAATATGTATCCGCTCATGAGACAATAACCCTGATAAATGCTTCA
ATAATATTGAAAAAGGAAGAGTATGAGTATTCAACATTTCCGTGTCGCCCTTATTCCCTTTTTTGCGGCA
TTTTGCCTTCCTGTTTTTGCTCACCCAGAAACGCTGGTGAAAGTAAAAGATGCTGAAGATCAGTTGGGTG
CACGAGTGGGTTACATCGAACTGGATCTCAACAGCGGTAAGATCCTTGAGAGTTTTCGCCCCGAAGAACG
TTTTCCAATGATGAGCACTTTTAAAGTTCTGCTATGTGGCGCGGTATTATCCCGTATTGACGCCGGGCAA
GAGCAACTCGGTCGCCGCATACACTATTCTCAGAATGACTTGGTTGAGTACTCACCAGTCACAGAAAAGC
ATCTTACGGATGGCATGACAGTAAGAGAATTATGCAGTGCTGCCATAACCATGAGTGATAACACTGCGGC
CAACTTACTTCTGACAACGATCGGAGGACCGAAGGAGCTAACCGCTTTTTTGCACAACATGGGGGATCAT
GTAACTCGCCTTGATCGTTGGGAACCGGAGCTGAATGAAGCCATACCAAACGACGAGCGTGACACCACGA
TGCCTGTAGCAATGGCAACAACGTTGCGCAAACTATTAACTGGCGAACTACTTACTCTAGCTTCCCGGCA
ACAATTAATAGACTGGATGGAGGCGGATAAAGTTGCAGGACCACTTCTGCGCTCGGCCCTTCCGGCTGGC
TGGTTTATTGCTGATAAATCTGGAGCCGGTGAGCGTGGGTCTCGCGGTATCATTGCAGCACTGGGGCCAG
ATGGTAAGCCCTCCCGTATCGTAGTTATCTACACGACGGGGAGTCAGGCAACTATGGATGAACGAAATAG
ACAGATCGCTGAGATAGGTGCCTCACTGATTAAGCATTGGTAACTGTCAGACCAAGTTTACTCATATATA
CTTTAGATTGATTTAAAACTTCATTTTTAATTTAAAAGGATCTAGGTGAAGATCCTTTTTGATAATCTCA
TGACCAAAATCCCTTAACGTGAGTTTTCGTTCCACTGAGCGTCAGACCCCGTAGAAAAGATCAAAGGATC
TTCTTGAGATCCTTTTTTTCTGCGCGTAATCTGCTGCTTGCAAACAAAAAAACCACCGCTACCAGCGGTG
GTTTGTTTGCCGGATCAAGAGCTACCAACTCTTTTTCCGAAGGTAACTGGCTTCAGCAGAGCGCAGATAC
CAAATACTGTTCTTCTAGTGTAGCCGTAGTTAGGCCACCACTTCAAGAACTCTGTAGCACCGCCTACATA
CCTCGCTCTGCTAATCCTGTTACCAGTGGCTGCTGCCAGTGGCGATAAGTCGTGTCTTACCGGGTTGGAC
TCAAGACGATAGTTACCGGATAAGGCGCAGCGGTCGGGCTGAACGGGGGGTTCGTGCACACAGCCCAGCT
TGGAGCGAACGACCTACACCGAACTGAGATACCTACAGCGTGAGCTATGAGAAAGCGCCACGCTTCCCGA
AGGGAGAAAGGCGGACAGGTATCCGGTAAGCGGCAGGGTCGGAACAGGAGAGCGCACGAGGGAGCTTCCA
GGGGGAAACGCCTGGTATCTTTATAGTCCTGTCGGGTTTCGCCACCTCTGACTTGAGCGTCGATTTTTGT
GATGCTCGTCAGGGGGGCGGAGCCTATGGAAAAACGCCAGCAACGCGGCCTTTTTACGGTTCCTGGCCTT
TTGCTGGCCTT
